Addgene plasmid #80167: RG6
Purpose: fluorescent protein splicing reporter
Depositing lab: Thomas Cooper. Depositing organization: Baylor College of Medicine. Publication: A bichromatic fluorescent reporter for cell-based screens of alternative splicing. Orengo JP, Bundman D, Cooper TA. Nucleic Acids Res. 2006;34(22):e148. Epub 2006 Nov 16. 10.1093/nar/gkl967 PubMed 17142220.
Backbone
  Vector backbone: pcDNA3.1
  Vector type: Mammalian Expression
Growth in bacteria
  Bacterial resistance: Ampicillin, 100 μg/mL
  Growth temperature: 37°C
  Growth strain: DH5alpha
  Copy number: High Copy
Gene/Insert
  Gene/Insert name: dsRed and GFP
Terms and licenses: Academic/Nonprofit Terms; Industry Terms: Not Available to Industry
Depositor comments: The plasmid contains commercially generated dsRED and EGFP fluorescent proteins
How to cite: RG6 was a gift from Thomas Cooper (Addgene plasmid # 80167 ; http://n2t.net/addgene:80167 ; RRID:Addgene_80167)
