[The description below was written by a language model from this plasmid's Addgene catalogue record and pLannotate feature annotations shown in this document.]
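Description:
RG6 is a mammalian expression plasmid of about 8.1 kb built on the pcDNA3.1 backbone and designed as a bichromatic fluorescent reporter of alternative splicing. In E. coli it is maintained at high copy from a ColE1/pUC-type origin and selected with ampicillin through the bla gene. An f1 origin is also present. For selection in mammalian cells, the backbone carries an SV40 early promoter driving the neomycin phosphotransferase gene, followed by an SV40 polyadenylation signal.

The reporter unit is transcribed from the CMV immediate-early enhancer and promoter, with a T7 promoter just downstream. It begins with a FLAG epitope tag. This is followed by roughly 1.3 kb of unannotated sequence, then the DsRed and EGFP coding sequences placed back to back with only a few nucleotides between them, and finally the bGH polyadenylation signal. The record does not describe the unannotated segment. Given the stated purpose, it presumably holds the alternatively spliced minigene cassette whose splicing outcome determines which fluorescent protein is produced, but its gene of origin and the exact reading-frame logic are not given in the fields provided. The depositor notes that both fluorescent proteins are the commercially generated versions.

Two sequence records are supplied, a full next-generation sequencing result and an analyzer sequence. They differ by one nucleotide in length, are presented in opposite orientations, and show the same set of features. The associated publication title indicates that the construct is used in cell-based screens of alternative splicing, where the ratio of red to green fluorescence would be the readout.
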