Features (pLannotate 1.2.2; 22 found; start..end, strand, type, name):
    340..669     -  promoter       SV40 promoter: SV40 enhancer and early promoter
    683..1111    -  rep_origin     f1 ori (sequence partly withheld): f1 bacteriophage origin of replication; arrow indicates direction of (+) strand synthesis
   1132..1153    -  promoter       SV40 promoter (fragment): SV40 enhancer and early promoter
   1157..1381    -  polyA_signal   bGH poly(A) signal: bovine growth hormone polyadenylation signal
   1413..2129    -  CDS            EGFP: the original enhanced GFP (Yang et al., 1996) mammalian codon-optimized
   2138..2815    -  CDS            DsRed1: wild-type DsRed mammalian codon-optimized
   4171..4194    -  CDS            FLAG: FLAG® epitope tag, followed by an enterokinase cleavage site
   4235..4253    -  promoter       T7 promoter: promoter for bacteriophage T7 RNA polymerase
   4269..4302    -  LTR            5' LTR (truncated) (fragment): truncated 5' long terminal repeat (LTR) from HIV-1
   4298..4501    -  promoter       CMV promoter: human cytomegalovirus (CMV) immediate early promoter
   4502..4881    -  enhancer       CMV enhancer: human cytomegalovirus immediate early enhancer
   5036..5088    +  misc_feature   bom (fragment): basis of mobility region from pBR322
   5147..5251    +  promoter       AmpR promoter: bla
   5252..6112    +  CDS            AmpR: β-lactamase; bla; confers resistance to ampicillin, carbenicillin, and related antibiotics
   6283..6871    +  rep_origin     ori: high-copy-number ColE1/pMB1/pBR322/pUC origin of replication
   7054..7146    +  CDS            lacI (fragment): lac repressor; lacI; The lac repressor binds to the lac operator to inhibit transcription in E. coli. This inhibition can be relieved by adding lactose or isopropyl-β-D-thiogalactopyranoside (IPTG).
   7159..7180    +  protein_bind   CAP binding site: CAP binding activates transcription in the presence of cAMP. E. coli catabolite activator protein
   7195..7225    +  promoter       lac promoter: promoter for the E. coli lac operon
   7233..7249    +  protein_bind   lac operator: The lac repressor binds to the lac operator to inhibit transcription in E. coli. This inhibition can be relieved by adding lactose or isopropyl-β-D-thiogalactopyranoside (IPTG). lac repressor encoded by lacI
   7322..7443    -  polyA_signal   SV40 poly(A) signal: SV40 polyadenylation signal
   7438..7596    -  CDS            ble (fragment): BLE_KLEPN - Experimental evidence at protein level: Swiss-Prot protein existence level 1. Binding protein with a strong affinity to the bleomycin family of antibiotics. Binds to CL990; an antimitotic-antibiotic compound. From Klebsiella pneumoniae.
   7620..273     -  CDS            neo (across the origin): KKA2_KLEPN - Also known as kan, nptII. Experimental evidence at protein level: Swiss-Prot protein existence level 1. Resistance to kanamycin, neomycin, paromomycin, ribostamycin, butirosin and gentamicin B. From Klebsiella pneumoniae.
>Addgene plasmid #80167 | RG6 | addgene full sequence | sequence record 418955 | Addgene NGS Result
CCAGTCCCTTCCCGCTTCAGTGACAACGTCGAGCACAGCTGCGCAAGGAACGCCCGTCGTGGCCAGCCAC
GATAGCCGCGCTGCCTCGTCCTGCAGTTCATTCAGGGCACCGGACAGGTCGGTCTTGACAAAAAGAACCG
GGCGCCCCTGCGCTGACAGCCGGAACACGGCGGCATCAGAGCAGCCGATTGTCTGTTGTGCCCAGTCATA
GCCGAATAGCCTCTCCACCCAAGCGGCCGGAGAACCTGCGTGCAATCCATCTTGTTCAATCATGCGAAAC
GATCCTCATCCTGTCTCTTGATCAGATCCGAAAATGGATATACAAGCTCCCGGGAGCTTTTTGCAAAAGC
CTAGGCCTCCAAAAAAGCCTCCTCACTACTTCTGGAATAGCTCAGAGGCAGAGGCGGCCTCGGCCTCTGC
ATAAATAAAAAAAATTAGTCAGCCATGGGGCGGAGAATGGGCGGAACTGGGCGGAGTTAGGGGCGGGATG
GGCGGAGTTAGGGGCGGGACTATGGTTGCTGACTAATTGAGATGCATGCTTTGCATACTTCTGCCTGCTG
GGGAGCCTGGGGACTTTCCACACCTGGTTGCTGACTAATTGAGATGCATGCTTTGCATACTTCTGCCTGC
TGGGGAGCCTGGGGACTTTCCACACCCTAACTGACACACATTCCACAGAATTAATTCGCGTTAAATTTTT
GTTAAATCAGCTCATTTTTTAACCAATAGGCCGAAATCGGCAAAATCCCTTATAAATCAAAAGAATAGAC
CGAGATAGGGT
[37 nt withheld, positions 782-818]
AAAGAACGTGGACTCCAACGTCAAAGG
[49 nt withheld, positions 846-894]
T
[91 nt withheld, positions 896-986]
G
[124 nt withheld, positions 988-1111]
GGGGATACCCCCTAGAGCCCCAGCTGGTTCTTTCCGCCTCAGAAGCCATAGAGCCCACCGCATCCCCAGC
ATGCCTGCTATTGTCTTCCCAATCCTCCCCCTTGCTGTCCTGCCCCACCCCACCCCCCAGAATAGAATGA
CACCTACTCAGACAATGCGATGCAATTTCCTCATTTTATTAGGAAAGGACAGTGGGAGTGGCACCTTCCA
GGGTCAAGGAAGGCACGGGGGAGGGGCAAACAACAGATGGCTGGCAACTAGAAGGCACAGTCGAGGCTGA
TCAGCGGGTTTAAACGGGCCCTTACTTGTACAGCTCGTCCATGCCGAGAGTGATCCCGGCGGCGGTCACG
AACTCCAGCAGGACCATGTGATCGCGCTTCTCGTTGGGGTCTTTGCTCAGGGCGGACTGGGTGCTCAGGT
AGTGGTTGTCGGGCAGCAGCACGGGGCCGTCGCCGATGGGGGTGTTCTGCTGGTAGTGGTCGGCGAGCTG
CACGCTGCCGTCCTCGATGTTGTGGCGGATCTTGAAGTTCACCTTGATGCCGTTCTTCTGCTTGTCGGCC
ATGATATAGACGTTGTGGCTGTTGTAGTTGTACTCCAGCTTGTGCCCCAGGATGTTGCCGTCCTCCTTGA
AGTCGATGCCCTTCAGCTCGATGCGGTTCACCAGGGTGTCGCCCTCGAACTTCACCTCGGCGCGGGTCTT
GTAGTTGCCGTCGTCCTTGAAGAAGATGGTGCGCTCCTGGACGTAGCCTTCGGGCATGGCGGACTTGAAG
AAGTCGTGCTGCTTCATGTGGTCGGGGTAGCGGCTGAAGCACTGCACGCCGTAGGTCAGGGTGGTCACGA
GGGTGGGCCAGGGCACGGGCAGCTTGCCGGTGGTGCAGATGAACTTCAGGGTCAGCTTGCCGTAGGTGGC
ATCGCCCTCGCCCTCGCCGGACACGCTGAACTTGTGGCCGTTTACGTCGCCGTCCAGCTCGACCAGGATG
GGCACCACCCCGGTGAACAGCTCCTCGCCCTTGCTCACACCGCGGTCTACAGGAACAGGTGGTGGCGGCC
CTCGGTGCGCTCGTACTGCTCCACGATGGTGTAGTCCTCGTTGTGGGAGGTGATGTCCAGCTTGGAGTCC
ACGTAGTAGTAGCCGGGCAGCTGCACGGGCTTCTTGGCCATGTAGATGGACTTGAACTCCACCAGGTAGT
GGCCGCCGTCCTTCAGCTTCAGGGCCTTGTGGATCTCGCCCTTCAGCACGCCGTCGCGGGGGTACAGGCG
CTCGGTGGAGGCCTCCCAGCCCATGGTCTTCTTCTGCATTACGGGGCCGTCGGAGGGGAAGTTCACGCCG
ATGAACTTCACCTTGTAGATGAAGCAGCCGTCCTGCAGGGAGGAGTCCTGGGTCACGGTCACCACGCCGC
CGTCCTCGAAGTTCATCACGCGCTCCCACTTGAAGCCCTCGGGGAAGGACAGCTTCTTGTAGTCGGGGAT
GTCGGCGGGGTGCTTCACGTACACCTTGGAGCCGTACTGGAACTGGGGGGACAGGATGTCCCAGGCGAAG
GGCAGGGGGCCGCCCTTGGTCACCTTCAGCTTCACGGTGTTGTGGCCCTCGTAGGGGCGGCCCTCGCCCT
CGCCCTCGATCTCGAACTCGTGGCCGTTCACGGTGCCCTCCATGCGCACCTTGAAGCGCATGAACTCCTT
GATGACGTTCTTGGAGGAGCGCACACCGGTCTCCTCTTCCTCCTCGTCCTCCTGATCCTCCTGACCTGTG
CAATAAGGACAGGGTCAGTAGGACGGCCGCAGCTCCTGCTGGCTCCCTACAGACCCCCAGAATGGGACAA
CCGTGGCACTGAGTCCAGGAGACCCGAAGGAGAGGGAGCTATGGGAGAAAGAAGCAGGAAGTAAAGGGCT
CTGTTCAGGCCCTTACCTGAAGGTAAGGCATGGATGAGGGGGAATAAATCCAAGGACTCGGAGCCCCCTC
CTGGTTTTGTCCCTTGTTCCCTCCCCAGCTGTGCCCCCCTCGAGGGGGACCCCAGAGTGGGGGAGATCGA
CTTCTGCTGCTCCCCTCCATGCAGCAGAGAGCAAAACTGTATGGCATAAATCTCCTGCATGACACTGCTG
GAGCATTTTTCCACTGGAGGGAGCAGTACCCCCACGAGAGTCCTCTGTCAGAGCCCGCAGGTCCTGCAGG
AGACGTTTGGTCCCACAGCAAGAGAGGAAGAAAGGAGAAAGAAGACAGCAACCCAGGGGTGTGTTGGGAT
GGAAGACAGAAAGCACAGAACTGAGAGCAGGTTGGCACAGCAGGATGGGGAGAGCGCAAAAAGCAGCAGA
GAAGTGAAAGAATGAAAGGAAAGCGTTTCCCAAGCAGGGAAAGGCACAGGACACACCGACCCGCGATTTA
TTCACAGCAGAGGTGGAGAGATGGAACAAAGAAAGGTGCAGTAACTACCTGAATTCTTCCGGATATCGCC
TGGATCCTGAGCCAGGGAGGAGGGAAGGGAAGAAGCGCAGAGGTTAGCCAGGTGCCTTAAAGCTGTGGGG
CAGAGCTACGGTGTGCACCAGGTGAGGACGCCGACCCTTTCAGCTCTCAGGATGTGTGGCTGCATGGCAG
CACTGAAGCAGCAGGAGCCCCAGCAGACCCCGGTTCCCATTGCCCACCCCGTACAGACAGCCCCACTGCT
GCAGCATGGGGTTTGGTCCTGCACTGTGCTGATGGAGCCGGGGGTTCTGCTTGAGCATTGTTAATTGCAT
TCAGCATCGATGCTGAAGTTCCAATGCCTGTTGAATTATTGTGCACACATCCAGCATTGCCATCTCCCTC
TTTGGGCCGAGGGATCTCCCTGGGAAAAGAGATCCTGAGAAAACACGGGGTGGCTTTGGTCCTACCGGCC
GGTGGTTGAGGTGGAGGCATTCAGAACATGGTCCCAATGGCCTTTTCTGCTCAGTCTGCCCATGGCAAGG
AAATCACCACCCCCCCCCCTCAAGCAAAACCCTGAACCAAAGCAGCAGGAGGATCACCTACCTCTAGATC
CTGGTACTGGGTCCTCCACTTTGCGTTTTTTTTTTGGGGCAGGTACCCCCTTGTCATCGTCATCCTTGTA
ATCCATGGAAGCTTAAGTTTAAACGCTAGCCAGCTTGGGTCTCCCTATAGTGAGTCGTATTAATTTCGAT
AAGCCAGTAAGCAGTGGGTTCTCTAGTTAGCCAGAGAGCTCTGCTTATATAGACCTCCCACCGTACACGC
CTACCGCCCATTTGCGTCAATGGGGCGGAGTTGTTACGACATTTTGGAAAGTCCCGTTGATTTTGGTGCC
AAAACAAACTCCCATTGACGTCAATGGGGTGGAGACTTGGAAATCCCCGTGAGTCAAACCGCTATCCACG
CCCATTGATGTACTGCCAAAACCGCATCACCATGGTAATAGCGATGACTAATACGTAGATGTACTGCCAA
GTAGGAAAGTCCCATAAGGTCATGTACTGGGCATAATGCCAGGCGGGCCATTTACCGTCATTGACGTCAA
TAGGGGGCGTACTTGGCATATGATACACTTGATGTACTGCCAAGTGGGCAGTTTACCGTAAATACTCCAC
CCATTGACGTCAATGGAAAGTCCCTATTGGCGTTACTATGGGAACATACGTCATTATTGACGTCAATGGG
CGGGGGTCGTTGGGCGGTCAGCCAGGCGGGCCATTTACCGTAAGTTATGTAACGCGGAACTCCATATATG
GGCTATGAACTAATGACCCCGTAATTGATTACTATTAATAACTAGTCAATAATCAATGTCAACGCGTATA
TCTGGCCCGTACATCGCGAAGCAGCGCAAAACGCCTAACCCTAAGCAGATTCTTCATGCAATTGTCGGTC
AAGCCTTGCCTTGTTGTAGCTTAAATTTTGCTCGCGCACTACTCAGCGACCTCCAACACACAAGCAGGGA
GCAGATACTGGCTTAACTATGCGGCATCAGAGCAGATTGTACTGAGAGTGCACCATAGGGGATCGGGAGA
TCTCCCGATCCGTCGACGTCAGGTGGCACTTTTCGGGGAAATGTGCGCGGAACCCCTATTTGTTTATTTT
TCTAAATACATTCAAATATGTATCCGCTCATGAGACAATAACCCTGATAAATGCTTCAATAATATTGAAA
AAGGAAGAGTATGAGTATTCAACATTTCCGTGTCGCCCTTATTCCCTTTTTTGCGGCATTTTGCCTTCCT
GTTTTTGCTCACCCAGAAACGCTGGTGAAAGTAAAAGATGCTGAAGATCAGTTGGGTGCACGAGTGGGTT
ACATCGAACTGGATCTCAACAGCGGTAAGATCCTTGAGAGTTTTCGCCCCGAAGAACGTTTTCCAATGAT
GAGCACTTTTAAAGTTCTGCTATGTGGCGCGGTATTATCCCGTATTGACGCCGGGCAAGAGCAACTCGGT
CGCCGCATACACTATTCTCAGAATGACTTGGTTGAGTACTCACCAGTCACAGAAAAGCATCTTACGGATG
GCATGACAGTAAGAGAATTATGCAGTGCTGCCATAACCATGAGTGATAACACTGCGGCCAACTTACTTCT
GACAACGATCGGAGGACCGAAGGAGCTAACCGCTTTTTTGCACAACATGGGGGATCATGTAACTCGCCTT
GATCGTTGGGAACCGGAGCTGAATGAAGCCATACCAAACGACGAGCGTGACACCACGATGCCTGTAGCAA
TGGCAACAACGTTGCGCAAACTATTAACTGGCGAACTACTTACTCTAGCTTCCCGGCAACAATTAATAGA
CTGGATGGAGGCGGATAAAGTTGCAGGACCACTTCTGCGCTCGGCCCTTCCGGCTGGCTGGTTTATTGCT
GATAAATCTGGAGCCGGTGAGCGTGGGTCTCGCGGTATCATTGCAGCACTGGGGCCAGATGGTAAGCCCT
CCCGTATCGTAGTTATCTACACGACGGGGAGTCAGGCAACTATGGATGAACGAAATAGACAGATCGCTGA
GATAGGTGCCTCACTGATTAAGCATTGGTAACTGTCAGACCAAGTTTACTCATATATACTTTAGATTGAT
TTAAAACTTCATTTTTAATTTAAAAGGATCTAGGTGAAGATCCTTTTTGATAATCTCATGACCAAAATCC
CTTAACGTGAGTTTTCGTTCCACTGAGCGTCAGACCCCGTAGAAAAGATCAAAGGATCTTCTTGAGATCC
TTTTTTTCTGCGCGTAATCTGCTGCTTGCAAACAAAAAAACCACCGCTACCAGCGGTGGTTTGTTTGCCG
GATCAAGAGCTACCAACTCTTTTTCCGAAGGTAACTGGCTTCAGCAGAGCGCAGATACCAAATACTGTTC
TTCTAGTGTAGCCGTAGTTAGGCCACCACTTCAAGAACTCTGTAGCACCGCCTACATACCTCGCTCTGCT
AATCCTGTTACCAGTGGCTGCTGCCAGTGGCGATAAGTCGTGTCTTACCGGGTTGGACTCAAGACGATAG
TTACCGGATAAGGCGCAGCGGTCGGGCTGAACGGGGGGTTCGTGCACACAGCCCAGCTTGGAGCGAACGA
CCTACACCGAACTGAGATACCTACAGCGTGAGCTATGAGAAAGCGCCACGCTTCCCGAAGGGAGAAAGGC
GGACAGGTATCCGGTAAGCGGCAGGGTCGGAACAGGAGAGCGCACGAGGGAGCTTCCAGGGGGAAACGCC
TGGTATCTTTATAGTCCTGTCGGGTTTCGCCACCTCTGACTTGAGCGTCGATTTTTGTGATGCTCGTCAG
GGGGGCGGAGCCTATGGAAAAACGCCAGCAACGCGGCCTTTTTACGGTTCCTGGCCTTTTGCTGGCCTTT
TGCTCACATGTTCTTTCCTGCGTTATCCCCTGATTCTGTGGATAACCGTATTACCGCCTTTGAGTGAGCT
GATACCGCTCGCCGCAGCCGAACGACCGAGCGCAGCGAGTCAGTGAGCGAGGAAGCGGAAGAGCGCCCAA
TACGCAAACCGCCTCTCCCCGCGCGTTGGCCGATTCATTAATGCAGCTGGCACGACAGGTTTCCCGACTG
GAAAGCGGGCAGTGAGCGCAACGCAATTAATGTGAGTTAGCTCACTCATTAGGCACCCCAGGCTTTACAC
TTTATGCTTCCGGCTCGTATGTTGTGTGGAATTGTGAGCGGATAACAATTTCACACAGGAAACAGCTATG
ACCATGATTACGCCAAGCTCTAGCTAGAGGTCGACGGTATACAGACATGATAAGATACATTGATGAGTTT
GGACAAACCACAACTAGAATGCAGTGAAAAAAATGCTTTATTTGTGAAATTTGTGATGCTATTGCTTTAT
TTGTAACCATTATAAGCTGCAATAAACAAGTTGGGGTGGGCGAAGAACTCCAGCATGAGATCCCCGCGCT
GGAGGATCATCCAGCCGGCGTCCCGGAAAACGATTCCGAAGCCCAACCTTTCATAGAAGGCGGCGGTGGA
ATCGAAATCTCGTGATGGCAGGTTGGGCGTCGCTTGGTCGGTCATTTCGAACCCCAGAGTCCCGCTCAGA
AGAACTCGTCAAGAAGGCGATAGAAGGCGATGCGCTGCGAATCGGGAGCGGCGATACCGTAAAGCACGAG
GAAGCGGTCAGCCCATTCGCCGCCAAGCTCTTCAGCAATATCACGGGTAGCCAACGCTATGTCCTGATAG
CGGTCCGCCACACCCAGCCGGCCACAGTCGATGAATCCAGAAAAGCGGCCATTTTCCACCATGATATTCG
GCAAGCAGGCATCGCCATGGGTCACGACGAGATCCTCGCCGTCGGGCATGCGCGCCTTGAGCCTGGCGAA
CAGTTCGGCTGGCGCGAGCCCCTGATGCTCTTCGTCCAGATCATCCTGATCGACAAGACCGGCTTCCATC
CGAGTACGTGCTCGCTCGATGCGATGTTTCGCTTGGTGGTCGAATGGGCAGGTAGCCGGATCAAGCGTAT
GCAGCCGCCGCATTGCATCAGCCATGATGGATACTTTCTCGGCAGGAGCAAGGTGAGATGACAGGAGATC
CTGCCCCGGCACTTCGCCCAATAGCAG
