Features (pLannotate 1.2.2; 22 found; start..end, strand, type, name):
     36..80      -  misc_feature   bom (fragment): basis of mobility region from pBR322
    235..614     +  enhancer       CMV enhancer: human cytomegalovirus immediate early enhancer
    615..818     +  promoter       CMV promoter: human cytomegalovirus (CMV) immediate early promoter
    814..847     +  LTR            5' LTR (truncated) (fragment): truncated 5' long terminal repeat (LTR) from HIV-1
    863..881     +  promoter       T7 promoter: promoter for bacteriophage T7 RNA polymerase
    922..945     +  CDS            FLAG: FLAG® epitope tag, followed by an enterokinase cleavage site
   2299..2976    +  CDS            DsRed1: wild-type DsRed mammalian codon-optimized
   2985..3701    +  CDS            EGFP: the original enhanced GFP (Yang et al., 1996) mammalian codon-optimized
   3733..3957    +  polyA_signal   bGH poly(A) signal: bovine growth hormone polyadenylation signal
   3961..3982    +  promoter       SV40 promoter (fragment): SV40 enhancer and early promoter
   4003..4431    +  rep_origin     f1 ori (sequence partly withheld): f1 bacteriophage origin of replication; arrow indicates direction of (+) strand synthesis
   4445..4775    +  promoter       SV40 promoter: SV40 enhancer and early promoter
   4842..5633    +  CDS            neo: KKA2_KLEPN - Also known as kan, nptII. Experimental evidence at protein level: Swiss-Prot protein existence level 1. Resistance to kanamycin, neomycin, paromomycin, ribostamycin, butirosin and gentamicin B. From Klebsiella pneumoniae.
   5657..5815    +  CDS            ble (fragment): BLE_KLEPN - Experimental evidence at protein level: Swiss-Prot protein existence level 1. Binding protein with a strong affinity to the bleomycin family of antibiotics. Binds to CL990; an antimitotic-antibiotic compound. From Klebsiella pneumoniae.
   5810..5931    +  polyA_signal   SV40 poly(A) signal: SV40 polyadenylation signal
   6004..6020    -  protein_bind   lac operator: The lac repressor binds to the lac operator to inhibit transcription in E. coli. This inhibition can be relieved by adding lactose or isopropyl-β-D-thiogalactopyranoside (IPTG). lac repressor encoded by lacI
   6028..6058    -  promoter       lac promoter: promoter for the E. coli lac operon
   6073..6094    -  protein_bind   CAP binding site: CAP binding activates transcription in the presence of cAMP. E. coli catabolite activator protein
   6107..6199    -  CDS            lacI (fragment): lac repressor; lacI; The lac repressor binds to the lac operator to inhibit transcription in E. coli. This inhibition can be relieved by adding lactose or isopropyl-β-D-thiogalactopyranoside (IPTG).
   6382..6970    -  rep_origin     ori: high-copy-number ColE1/pMB1/pBR322/pUC origin of replication
   7141..8001    -  CDS            AmpR: β-lactamase; bla; confers resistance to ampicillin, carbenicillin, and related antibiotics
   8002..8106    -  promoter       AmpR promoter: bla
>Addgene plasmid #80167 | RG6 | analyzer sequence | sequence record 156895
GACGGATCGGGAGATCTCCCGATCCCCTATGGTCGACTCTCAGTACAATCTGCTCTGATGCCGCATAGTT
AAGCCAGTATCTGCTCCCTGCTTGTGTGTTGGAGGTCGCTGAGTAGTGCGCGAGCAAAATTTAAGCTACA
ACAAGGCAAGGCTTGACCGACAATTGCATGAAGAATCTGCTTAGGGTTAGGCGTTTTGCGCTGCTTCGCG
ATGTACGGGCCAGATATACGCGTTGACATTGATTATTGACTAGTTATTAATAGTAATCAATTACGGGGTC
ATTAGTTCATAGCCCATATATGGAGTTCCGCGTTACATAACTTACGGTAAATGGCCCGCCTGGCTGACCG
CCCAACGACCCCCGCCCATTGACGTCAATAATGACGTATGTTCCCATAGTAACGCCAATAGGGACTTTCC
ATTGACGTCAATGGGTGGACTATTTACGGTAAACTGCCCACTTGGCAGTACATCAAGTGTATCATATGCC
AAGTACGCCCCCTATTGACGTCAATGACGGTAAATGGCCCGCCTGGCATTATGCCCAGTACATGACCTTA
TGGGACTTTCCTACTTGGCAGTACATCTACGTATTAGTCATCGCTATTACCATGGTGATGCGGTTTTGGC
AGTACATCAATGGGCGTGGATAGCGGTTTGACTCACGGGGATTTCCAAGTCTCCACCCCATTGACGTCAA
TGGGAGTTTGTTTTGGCACCAAAATCAACGGGACTTTCCAAAATGTCGTAACAACTCCGCCCCATTGACG
CAAATGGGCGGTAGGCGTGTACGGTGGGAGGTCTATATAAGCAGAGCTCTCTGGCTAACTAGAGAACCCA
CTGCTTACTGGCTTATCGAAATTAATACGACTCACTATAGGGAGACCCAAGCTGGCTAGCGTTTAAACTT
AAGCTTCCATGGATTACAAGGATGACGATGACAAGGGGGTACCTGCCCCAAAAAAAAAACGCAAAGTGGA
GGACCCAGTACCAGGATCTAGAGGTAGGTGATCCTCCTGCTGCTTTGGTTCAGGGTTTTGCTTGAGGGGG
GGGGGTGGTGATTTCCTTGCCATGGGCAGACTGAGCAGAAAAGGCCATTGGGACCATGTTCTGAATGCCT
CCACCTCAACCACCGGCCGGTAGGACCAAAGCCACCCCGTGTTTTCTCAGGATCTCTTTTCCCAGGGAGA
TCCCTCGGCCCAAAGAGGGAGATGGCAATGCTGGATGTGTGCACAATAATTCAACAGGCATTGGAACTTC
AGCATCGATGCTGAATGCAATTAACAATGCTCAAGCAGAACCCCCGGCTCCATCAGCACAGTGCAGGACC
AAACCCCATGCTGCAGCAGTGGGGCTGTCTGTACGGGGTGGGCAATGGGAACCGGGGTCTGCTGGGGCTC
CTGCTGCTTCAGTGCTGCCATGCAGCCACACATCCTGAGAGCTGAAAGGGTCGGCGTCCTCACCTGGTGC
ACACCGTAGCTCTGCCCCACAGCTTTAAGGCACCTGGCTAACCTCTGCGCTTCTTCCCTTCCCTCCTCCC
TGGCTCAGGATCCAGGCGATATCCGGAAGAATTCAGGTAGTTACTGCACCTTTCTTTGTTCCATCTCTCC
ACCTCTGCTGTGAATAAATCGCGGGTCGGTGTGTCCTGTGCCTTTCCCTGCTTGGGAAACGCTTTCCTTT
CATTCTTTCACTTCTCTGCTGCTTTTTGCGCTCTCCCCATCCTGCTGTGCCAACCTGCTCTCAGTTCTGT
GCTTTCTGTCTTCCATCCCAACACACCCCTGGGTTGCTGTCTTCTTTCTCCTTTCTTCCTCTCTTGCTGT
GGGACCAAACGTCTCCTGCAGGACCTGCGGGCTCTGACAGAGGACTCTCGTGGGGGTACTGCTCCCTCCA
GTGGAAAAATGCTCCAGCAGTGTCATGCAGGAGATTTATGCCATACAGTTTTGCTCTCTGCTGCATGGAG
GGGAGCAGCAGAAGTCGATCTCCCCCACTCTGGGGTCCCCCTCGAGGGGGGCACAGCTGGGGAGGGAACA
AGGGACAAAACCAGGAGGGGGCTCCGAGTCCTTGGATTTATTCCCCCTCATCCATGCCTTACCTTCAGGT
AAGGGCCTGAACAGAGCCCTTTACTTCCTGCTTCTTTCTCCCATAGCTCCCTCTCTTCGGGTCTCCTGGA
CTCAGTGCCACGGTTGTCCATTCTGGGGGTCTGTAGGGAGCCAGCAGGAGCTGCGGCCGTCCTACTGACC
CTGTCCTTATTGCACAGGTCAGGAGGATCAGGAGGACGAGGAGGAAGAGGAGACCGGTGTGCGCTCCTCC
AAGAACGTCATCAAGGAGTTCATGCGCTTCAAGGTGCGCATGGAGGGCACCGTGAACGGCCACGAGTTCG
AGATCGAGGGCGAGGGCGAGGGCCGCCCCTACGAGGGCCACAACACCGTGAAGCTGAAGGTGACCAAGGG
CGGCCCCCTGCCCTTCGCCTGGGACATCCTGTCCCCCCAGTTCCAGTACGGCTCCAAGGTGTACGTGAAG
CACCCCGCCGACATCCCCGACTACAAGAAGCTGTCCTTCCCCGAGGGCTTCAAGTGGGAGCGCGTGATGA
ACTTCGAGGACGGCGGCGTGGTGACCGTGACCCAAGACTCCTCCCTGCAGGACGGCTGCTTCATCTACAA
GGTGAAGTTCATCGGCGTGAACTTCCCCTCCGACGGCCCCGTAATGCAGAAGAAGACCATGGGCTGGGAG
GCCTCCACCGAGCGCCTGTACCCCCGCGACGGCGTGCTGAAGGGCGAGATCCACAAGGCCCTGAAGCTGA
AGGACGGCGGCCACTACCTGGTGGAGTTCAAGTCCATCTACATGGCCAAGAAGCCCGTGCAGCTGCCCGG
CTACTACTACGTGGACTCCAAGCTGGACATCACCTCCCACAACGAGGACTACACCATCGTGGAGCAGTAC
GAGCGCACCGAGGGCCGCCACCACCTGTTCCTGTAGACCGCGGTGTGAGCAAGGGCGAGGAGCTGTTCAC
CGGGGTGGTGCCCATCCTGGTCGAGCTGGACGGCGACGTAAACGGCCACAAGTTCAGCGTGTCCGGCGAG
GGCGAGGGCGATGCCACCTACGGCAAGCTGACCCTGAAGTTCATCTGCACCACCGGCAAGCTGCCCGTGC
CCTGGCCCACCCTCGTGACCACCCTGACCTACGGCGTGCAGTGCTTCAGCCGCTACCCCGACCACATGAA
GCAGCACGACTTCTTCAAGTCCGCCATGCCCGAAGGCTACGTCCAGGAGCGCACCATCTTCTTCAAGGAC
GACGGCAACTACAAGACCCGCGCCGAGGTGAAGTTCGAGGGCGACACCCTGGTGAACCGCATCGAGCTGA
AGGGCATCGACTTCAAGGAGGACGGCAACATCCTGGGGCACAAGCTGGAGTACAACTACAACAGCCACAA
CGTCTATATCATGGCCGACAAGCAGAAGAACGGCATCAAGGTGAACTTCAAGATCCGCCACAACATCGAG
GACGGCAGCGTGCAGCTCGCCGACCACTACCAGCAGAACACCCCCATCGGCGACGGCCCCGTGCTGCTGC
CCGACAACCACTACCTGAGCACCCAGTCCGCCCTGAGCAAAGACCCCAACGAGAAGCGCGATCACATGGT
CCTGCTGGAGTTCGTGACCGCCGCCGGGATCACTCTCGGCATGGACGAGCTGTACAAGTAAGGGCCCGTT
TAAACCCGCTGATCAGCCTCGACTGTGCCTTCTAGTTGCCAGCCATCTGTTGTTTGCCCCTCCCCCGTGC
CTTCCTTGACCCTGGAAGGTGCCACTCCCACTGTCCTTTCCTAATAAAATGAGGAAATTGCATCGCATTG
TCTGAGTAGGTGTCATTCTATTCTGGGGGGTGGGGTGGGGCAGGACAGCAAGGGGGAGGATTGGGAAGAC
AATAGCAGGCATGCTGGGGATGCGGTGGGCTCTATGGCTTCTGAGGCGGAAAGAACCAGCTGGGGCTCTA
GGGGGTATCCCC
[124 nt withheld, positions 4003-4126]
C
[32 nt withheld, positions 4128-4159]
CA
[57 nt withheld, positions 4162-4218]
A
[49 nt withheld, positions 4220-4268]
CCTTTGACGTTGGAGTCCACGTTCTTT
[37 nt withheld, positions 4296-4332]
ACCCTATCTCGGTCTATTCTTTTGATTTATAAGGGATTTTGGGGATTTCGGCCTATTGGTTAAAAAATGA
GCTGATTTAACAAAAATTTAACGCGAATTAATTCTGTGGAATGTGTGTCAGTTAGGGTGTGGAAAGTCCC
CAGGCTCCCCAGGCAGGCAGAAGTATGCAAAGCATGCATCTCAATTAGTCAGCAACCAGGTGTGGAAAGT
CCCCAGGCTCCCCAGCAGGCAGAAGTATGCAAAGCATGCATCTCAATTAGTCAGCAACCATAGTCCCGCC
CCTAACTCCGCCCATCCCGCCCCTAACTCCGCCCAGTTCCGCCCATTCTCCGCCCCATGGCTGACTAATT
TTTTTTATTTATGCAGAGGCCGAGGCCGCCTCTGCCTCTGAGCTATTCCAGAAGTAGTGAGGAGGCTTTT
TTGGAGGCCTAGGCTTTTGCAAAAAGCTCCCGGGAGCTTGTATATCCATTTTCGGATCTGATCAAGAGAC
AGGATGAGGATCGTTTCGCATGATTGAACAAGATGGATTGCACGCAGGTTCTCCGGCCGCTTGGGTGGAG
AGGCTATTCGGCTATGACTGGGCACAACAGACAATCGGCTGCTCTGATGCCGCCGTGTTCCGGCTGTCAG
CGCAGGGGCGCCCGGTTCTTTTTGTCAAGACCGACCTGTCCGGTGCCCTGAATGAACTGCAGGACGAGGC
AGCGCGGCTATCGTGGCTGGCCACGACGGGCGTTCCTTGCGCAGCTGTGCTCGACGTTGTCACTGAAGCG
GGAAGGGACTGGCTGCTATTGGGCGAAGTGCCGGGGCAGGATCTCCTGTCATCTCACCTTGCTCCTGCCG
AGAAAGTATCCATCATGGCTGATGCAATGCGGCGGCTGCATACGCTTGATCCGGCTACCTGCCCATTCGA
CCACCAAGCGAAACATCGCATCGAGCGAGCACGTACTCGGATGGAAGCCGGTCTTGTCGATCAGGATGAT
CTGGACGAAGAGCATCAGGGGCTCGCGCCAGCCGAACTGTTCGCCAGGCTCAAGGCGCGCATGCCCGACG
GCGAGGATCTCGTCGTGACCCATGGCGATGCCTGCTTGCCGAATATCATGGTGGAAAATGGCCGCTTTTC
TGGATTCATCGACTGTGGCCGGCTGGGTGTGGCGGACCGCTATCAGGACATAGCGTTGGCTACCCGTGAT
ATTGCTGAAGAGCTTGGCGGCGAATGGGCTGACCGCTTCCTCGTGCTTTACGGTATCGCCGCTCCCGATT
CGCAGCGCATCGCCTTCTATCGCCTTCTTGACGAGTTCTTCTGAGCGGGACTCTGGGGTTCGAAATGACC
GACCAAGCGACGCCCAACCTGCCATCACGAGATTTCGATTCCACCGCCGCCTTCTATGAAAGGTTGGGCT
TCGGAATCGTTTTCCGGGACGCCGGCTGGATGATCCTCCAGCGCGGGGATCTCATGCTGGAGTTCTTCGC
CCACCCCAACTTGTTTATTGCAGCTTATAATGGTTACAAATAAAGCAATAGCATCACAAATTTCACAAAT
AAAGCATTTTTTTCACTGCATTCTAGTTGTGGTTTGTCCAAACTCATCAATGTATCTTATCATGTCTGTA
TACCGTCGACCTCTAGCTAGAGCTTGGCGTAATCATGGTCATAGCTGTTTCCTGTGTGAAATTGTTATCC
GCTCACAATTCCACACAACATACGAGCCGGAAGCATAAAGTGTAAAGCCTGGGGTGCCTAATGAGTGAGC
TAACTCACATTAATTGCGTTGCGCTCACTGCCCGCTTTCCAGTCGGGAAACCTGTCGTGCCAGCTGCATT
AATGAATCGGCCAACGCGCGGGGAGAGGCGGTTTGCGTATTGGGCGCTCTTCCGCTTCCTCGCTCACTGA
CTCGCTGCGCTCGGTCGTTCGGCTGCGGCGAGCGGTATCAGCTCACTCAAAGGCGGTAATACGGTTATCC
ACAGAATCAGGGGATAACGCAGGAAAGAACATGTGAGCAAAAGGCCAGCAAAAGGCCAGGAACCGTAAAA
AGGCCGCGTTGCTGGCGTTTTTCCATAGGCTCCGCCCCCCTGACGAGCATCACAAAAATCGACGCTCAAG
TCAGAGGTGGCGAAACCCGACAGGACTATAAAGATACCAGGCGTTTCCCCCTGGAAGCTCCCTCGTGCGC
TCTCCTGTTCCGACCCTGCCGCTTACCGGATACCTGTCCGCCTTTCTCCCTTCGGGAAGCGTGGCGCTTT
CTCAATGCTCACGCTGTAGGTATCTCAGTTCGGTGTAGGTCGTTCGCTCCAAGCTGGGCTGTGTGCACGA
ACCCCCCGTTCAGCCCGACCGCTGCGCCTTATCCGGTAACTATCGTCTTGAGTCCAACCCGGTAAGACAC
GACTTATCGCCACTGGCAGCAGCCACTGGTAACAGGATTAGCAGAGCGAGGTATGTAGGCGGTGCTACAG
AGTTCTTGAAGTGGTGGCCTAACTACGGCTACACTAGAAGGACAGTATTTGGTATCTGCGCTCTGCTGAA
GCCAGTTACCTTCGGAAAAAGAGTTGGTAGCTCTTGATCCGGCAAACAAACCACCGCTGGTAGCGGTGGT
TTTTTTGTTTGCAAGCAGCAGATTACGCGCAGAAAAAAAGGATCTCAAGAAGATCCTTTGATCTTTTCTA
CGGGGTCTGACGCTCAGTGGAACGAAAACTCACGTTAAGGGATTTTGGTCATGAGATTATCAAAAAGGAT
CTTCACCTAGATCCTTTTAAATTAAAAATGAAGTTTTAAATCAATCTAAAGTATATATGAGTAAACTTGG
TCTGACAGTTACCAATGCTTAATCAGTGAGGCACCTATCTCAGCGATCTGTCTATTTCGTTCATCCATAG
TTGCCTGACTCCCCGTCGTGTAGATAACTACGATACGGGAGGGCTTACCATCTGGCCCCAGTGCTGCAAT
GATACCGCGAGACCCACGCTCACCGGCTCCAGATTTATCAGCAATAAACCAGCCAGCCGGAAGGGCCGAG
CGCAGAAGTGGTCCTGCAACTTTATCCGCCTCCATCCAGTCTATTAATTGTTGCCGGGAAGCTAGAGTAA
GTAGTTCGCCAGTTAATAGTTTGCGCAACGTTGTTGCCATTGCTACAGGCATCGTGGTGTCACGCTCGTC
GTTTGGTATGGCTTCATTCAGCTCCGGTTCCCAACGATCAAGGCGAGTTACATGATCCCCCATGTTGTGC
AAAAAAGCGGTTAGCTCCTTCGGTCCTCCGATCGTTGTCAGAAGTAAGTTGGCCGCAGTGTTATCACTCA
TGGTTATGGCAGCACTGCATAATTCTCTTACTGTCATGCCATCCGTAAGATGCTTTTCTGTGACTGGTGA
GTACTCAACCAAGTCATTCTGAGAATAGTGTATGCGGCGACCGAGTTGCTCTTGCCCGGCGTCAATACGG
GATAATACCGCGCCACATAGCAGAACTTTAAAAGTGCTCATCATTGGAAAACGTTCTTCGGGGCGAAAAC
TCTCAAGGATCTTACCGCTGTTGAGATCCAGTTCGATGTAACCCACTCGTGCACCCAACTGATCTTCAGC
ATCTTTTACTTTCACCAGCGTTTCTGGGTGAGCAAAAACAGGAAGGCAAAATGCCGCAAAAAAGGGAATA
AGGGCGACACGGAAATGTTGAATACTCATACTCTTCCTTTTTCAATATTATTGAAGCATTTATCAGGGTT
ATTGTCTCATGAGCGGATACATATTTGAATGTATTTAGAAAAATAAACAAATAGGGGTTCCGCGCACATT
TCCCCGAAAAGTGCCACCTGACGTC
