>Addgene plasmid #80167 | RG6 | addgene partial sequence | sequence record 156893 | CMV-F 5'-CGCAAATGGGCGGTAGGCGTG-3'
CTCTCTGGCTAACTAGAGAACCCACTGCTTACTGGCTTATCGAAATTAATACGACTCACTATAGGGAGAC
CCAAGCTGGCTAGCGTTTAAACTTAAGCTTCCATGGATTACAAGGATGACGATGACAAGGGGGTACCTGC
CCCAAAAAAAAAACGCAAAGTGGAGGACCCAGTACCAGGATCTAGAGGTAGGTGATCCTCCTGCTGCTTT
GGTTCAGGGTTTTGCTTGAGGGGGGGGGGTGGTGATTTCCTTGCCATGGGCAGACTGAGCAGAAAAGGCC
ATTGGGACCATGTTCTGAATGCCTCCACCTCAACCACCGGCCGGTAGGACCAAAGCCACCCCGTGTTTTC
TCAGGATCTCTTTTCCCAGGGAGATCCCTCGGCCCAAAGAGGGAGATGGCAATGCTGGATGTGTGCACAA
TAATTCAACAGGCATTGGAACTTCAGCATCGATGCTGAATGCAATTAACAATGCTCAAGCAGAACCCCCG
GCTCCATCAGCACAGTGCAGGACCAAACCCCATGCTGCAGCAGTGGGGCTGTCTGTACGGGGTGGGCAAT
GGGAACCGGGGTCTGCTGGGGCTCCTGCTGCTTCAGTGCTGCCATGCAGCCACACATCCTGAGAGCTGAA
AGGGTCGGCGTCCTCACCTGGTGCACACCGTAGCTCTGCCCCACAGCTTTAAGGCACCTGGCTAACCTCT
GCGCTTCTTCCCTTCCCTCCTCCCTGGCTCAGGATCCAGGCGATATCCGGAAGAATTCAGGTAGTTACTG
CACCTTTCTTTGTTCCATCTCTCCACCTCTGCTGTGAATAAATCGCGGGTCGGTGTGTCCTGTGCCTTTC
C
