>Addgene plasmid #80167 | RG6 | addgene partial sequence | sequence record 156894 | BGH-rev 5'-TAGAAGGCACAGTCGAGG-3'
GCTCGTCCATGCCGAGAGTGATCCCGGCGGCGGTCACGAACTCCAGCAGGACCATGTGATCGCGCTTCTC
GTTGGGGTCTTTGCTCAGGGCGGACTGGGTGCTCAGGTAGTGGTTGTCGGGCAGCAGCACGGGGCCGTCG
CCGATGGGGGTGTTCTGCTGGTAGTGGTCGGCGAGCTGCACGCTGCCGTCCTCGATGTTGTGGCGGATCT
TGAAGTTCACCTTGATGCCGTTCTTCTGCTTGTCGGCCATGATATAGACGTTGTGGCTGTTGTAGTTGTA
CTCCAGCTTGTGCCCCAGGATGTTGCCGTCCTCCTTGAAGTCGATGCCCTTCAGCTCGATGCGGTTCACC
AGGGTGTCGCCCTCGAACTTCACCTCGGCGCGGGTCTTGTAGTTGCCGTCGTCCTTGAAGAAGATGGTGC
GCTCCTGGACGTAGCCTTCGGGCATGGCGGACTTGAAGAAGTCGTGCTGCTTCATGTGGTCGGGGTAGCG
GCTGAAGCACTGCACGCCGTAGGTCAGGGTGGTCACGAGGGTGGGCCAGGGCACGGGCAGCTTGCCGGTG
GTGCAGATGAACTTCAGGGTCAGCTTGCCGTAGGTGGCATCGCCCTCGCCCTCGCCGGACACGCTGAACT
TGTGGCCGTTTACGTCGCCGTCCAGCTCGACCAGGATGGGCACCACCCCGGTGAACAGCTCCTCGCCCTT
GCTCACACCGCGGTCTACAGGAACAGGTGGTGGCGGCCCTCGGTGCGCTCGTACTGCTCCACGATGGTGT
AGTCCTCGTTGTGGGAGGTGATGTCCAGCTTGGAGTC
